Addgene plasmid #168338: pTL104
Purpose: pGBKT7 yeast two-hybrid plasmid
Depositing lab: Sophien Kamoun. Depositing organization: Sainsbury Laboratory, Norwich. Publication: A single amino acid polymorphism in a conserved effector of the multihost blast fungus pathogen expands host-target binding spectrum. Bentham AR, Petit-Houdenot Y, Win J, Chuma I, Terauchi R, Banfield MJ, Kamoun S, Langner T. PLoS Pathog. 2021 Nov 10;17(11):e1009957. doi: 10.1371/journal.ppat.1009957. eCollection 2021 Nov. PubMed 34758051.
Backbone
  Vector backbone: pGBKT7
  Vector type: Yeast Expression
Growth in bacteria
  Bacterial resistance: Kanamycin, 50 μg/mL
  Growth temperature: 37°C
  Growth strain: DH5alpha
  Copy number: High Copy
Gene/Insert
  Gene/Insert name: Si514810284
  Species: Setaria italica
  Cloning method: Unknown
Terms and licenses: Academic/Nonprofit Terms; Industry Terms: Not Available to Industry
How to cite: pTL104 was a gift from Sophien Kamoun (Addgene plasmid # 168338 ; http://n2t.net/addgene:168338 ; RRID:Addgene_168338)
