[The description below was written by a language model from this plasmid's Addgene catalogue record and pLannotate feature annotations shown in this document.]
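Description:
pTL104 is a yeast two-hybrid bait plasmid built on the pGBKT7 backbone, a shuttle vector that replicates in both Escherichia coli and Saccharomyces cerevisiae. In bacteria it is maintained at high copy through a ColE1/pUC-type origin and selected with kanamycin, via a Tn5 aminoglycoside phosphotransferase gene driven by the AmpR (bla) promoter. In yeast it is propagated episomally from the 2μ origin and selected by tryptophan prototrophy through the TRP1 marker and its own promoter. An f1 origin is also present, along with short remnants of lac, rop, bom and other backbone elements that have no functional role in the assay.

The expression cassette uses the constitutive yeast ADH1 promoter to drive the GAL4 DNA-binding domain, followed by the insert, with T7 and ADH1 terminators downstream. A T7 promoter sits between the GAL4 domain and the insert, which in this type of vector allows in vitro transcription of the insert without the GAL4 portion. The catalogue lists the insert as Si514810284 from Setaria italica (foxtail millet). The automated annotation detects within it a fragment resembling the Arabidopsis heavy-metal-binding protein HIPP47, suggesting that the insert encodes a heavy-metal-associated domain protein, although the record does not define its boundaries or state the cloning method. As a GAL4 DNA-binding domain fusion, it would be co-expressed with activation-domain prey constructs to test protein–protein interactions through reporter activation. The associated publication concerns the host-target binding spectrum of a conserved blast fungus effector, consistent with use of this plasmid to test effector binding to a host protein.
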