Features (pLannotate 1.2.2; 24 found; start..end, strand, type, name):
     30..734     +  promoter       ADH1 promoter: S. cerevisiae ADH1; promoter for alcohol dehydrogenase 1
    762..1202    +  CDS            GAL4 DNA binding domain: DNA binding domain of the GAL4 transcriptional activator; Saccharomyces cerevisiae GAL4 (truncated)
   1213..1231    +  promoter       T7 promoter: promoter for bacteriophage T7 RNA polymerase
   1350..1487    +  CDS            HIPP47 (fragment): HIP47_ARATH - Protein inferred from homology: Swiss-Prot protein existence level 3. Heavy-metal-binding protein. From Arabidopsis thaliana (Mouse-ear cress).
   1586..1633    +  terminator     T7 terminator: transcription terminator for bacteriophage T7 RNA polymerase
   1660..1847    +  terminator     ADH1 terminator: S. cerevisiae ADH1; transcription terminator for the S. cerevisiae alcohol dehydrogenase 1 (ADH1) gene
   1895..1911    -  protein_bind   lac operator: The lac repressor binds to the lac operator to inhibit transcription in E. coli. This inhibition can be relieved by adding lactose or isopropyl-β-D-thiogalactopyranoside (IPTG). lac repressor encoded by lacI
   1919..1949    -  promoter       lac promoter: promoter for the E. coli lac operon
   1964..1985    -  protein_bind   CAP binding site: CAP binding activates transcription in the presence of cAMP. E. coli catabolite activator protein
   1998..2090    -  CDS            lacI (fragment): lac repressor; lacI; The lac repressor binds to the lac operator to inhibit transcription in E. coli. This inhibition can be relieved by adding lactose or isopropyl-β-D-thiogalactopyranoside (IPTG).
   2273..2861    -  rep_origin     ori: high-copy-number ColE1/pMB1/pBR322/pUC origin of replication
   3083..3099    +  polyA_signal   bGH poly(A) signal (fragment): bovine growth hormone polyadenylation signal
   3190..3237    -  polyA_signal   HSV TK poly(A) signal: herpes simplex virus thymidine kinase polyadenylation signal (Cole and Stacy, 1985)
   3296..3448    -  CDS            ble (fragment): BLE_KLEPN - Experimental evidence at protein level: Swiss-Prot protein existence level 1. Binding protein with a strong affinity to the bleomycin family of antibiotics. Binds to CL990; an antimitotic-antibiotic compound. From Klebsiella pneumoniae.
   3469..4263    -  CDS            NeoR/KanR: aminoglycoside phosphotransferase from Tn5; aph(3')-II (or nptII); confers resistance to neomycin, kanamycin, and G418 (Geneticin®)
   4264..4368    -  promoter       AmpR promoter: bla
   4395..5737    -  rep_origin     2μ ori: yeast 2μ plasmid origin of replication
   5805..5840    +  CDS            rop (fragment): Rop protein, which maintains plasmids at low copy number; rop
   5942..5991    +  misc_feature   bom (fragment): basis of mobility region from pBR322
   6130..6277    +  promoter       TRP1 promoter: S. cerevisiae TRP1
   6278..6952    +  CDS            TRP1: phosphoribosylanthranilate isomerase, required for tryptophan biosynthesis; S. cerevisiae TRP1; yeast auxotrophic marker
   7003..7054    +  misc_feature   bom (fragment): basis of mobility region from pBR322
   7082..7510    -  rep_origin     f1 ori (sequence partly withheld): f1 bacteriophage origin of replication; arrow indicates direction of (+) strand synthesis
   7514..29      -  CDS            lacZα (fragment) (across the origin): LacZα fragment of β-galactosidase; lacZ fragment
>Addgene plasmid #168338 | pTL104 | addgene full sequence | sequence record 349028 | Addgene NGS Result
CGGTGCGGGCCTCTTCGCTATTACGCCAGATCCTTTTGTTGTTTCCGGGTGTACAATATGGACTTCCTCT
TTTCTGGCAACCAAACCCATACATCGGGATTCCTATAATACCTTCGTTGGTCTCCCTAACATGTAGGTGG
CGGAGGGGAGATATACAATAGAACAGATACCAGACAAGACATAATGGGCTAAACAAGACTACACCAATTA
CACTGCCTCATTGATGGTGGTACATAACGAACTAATACTGTAGCCCTAGACTTGATAGCCATCATCATAT
CGAAGTTTCACTACCCTTTTTCCATTTGCCATCTATTGAAGTAATAATAGGCGCATGCAACTTCTTTTCT
TTTTTTTTCTTTTCTCTCTCCCCCGTTGTTGTCTCACCATATCCGCAATGACAAAAAAATGATGGAAGAC
ACTAAAGGAAAAAATTAACGACAAAGACAGCACCAACAGATGTCGTTGTTCCAGAGCTGATGAGGGGTAT
CTCGAAGCACACGAAACTTTTTCCTTCCTTCATTCACGCACACTACTCTCTAATGAGCAACGGTATACGG
CCTTCCTTCCAGTTACTTGAATTTGAAATAAAAAAAAGTTTGCTGTCTTGCTATCAAGTATAAATAGACC
TGCAATTATTAATCTTTTGTTTCCTCGTCATTGTTCTCGTTCCCTTTCTTCCTTGTTTCTTTTTCTGCAC
AATATTTCAAGCTATACCAAGCATACAATCAACTCCAAGCTTGAAGCAAGCCTCCTGAAAGATGAAGCTA
CTGTCTTCTATCGAACAAGCATGCGATATTTGCCGACTTAAAAAGCTCAAGTGCTCCAAAGAAAAACCGA
AGTGCGCCAAGTGTCTGAAGAACAACTGGGAGTGTCGCTACTCTCCCAAAACCAAAAGGTCTCCGCTGAC
TAGGGCACATCTGACAGAAGTGGAATCAAGGCTAGAAAGACTGGAACAGCTATTTCTACTGATTTTTCCT
CGAGAAGACCTTGACATGATTTTGAAAATGGATTCTTTACAGGATATAAAAGCATTGTTAACAGGATTAT
TTGTACAAGATAATGTGAATAAAGATGCCGTCACAGATAGATTGGCTTCAGTGGAGACTGATATGCCTCT
AACATTGAGACAGCATAGAATAAGTGCGACATCATCATCGGAAGAGAGTAGTAACAAAGGTCAAAGACAG
TTGACTGTATCGCCGGAATTTGTAATACGACTCACTATAGGGCGAGCCGCCATCATGGAGGAGCAGAAGC
TGATCTCAGAGGAGGACCTGCATATGGCCATGGAGGCCGAATTCAAACAGAAAATTGTGATTCGCGTGGA
AATGACCTGTGCCCGCCGTCGTACCACCGCAATGCAGCTGGTTGCAGCCACCCCGGGTGTTGATAGCGTG
GCCCTGGCAGGTGATGCACGCGATCAGCTGGTGGTGGTGGGTCATGGTGTTGATCCTGTTCGTCTGGTGA
CCGCCCTGCGCAATAAAGTGGGTCCGGCCAATCTGCTGCAGGTGGGTGCCGAAGCCAAAAAAGAAGGCGG
CGGCGATAAAAAATAAGGATCCGTCGACCTGCAGCGGCCGCATAACTAGCATAACCCCTTGGGGCCTCTA
AACGGGTCTTGAGGGGTTTTTTGCGCGCTTGCAGCCAAGCTAATTCCGGGCGAATTTCTTATGATTTATG
ATTTTTATTATTAAATAAGTTATAAAAAAAATAAGTGTATACAAATTTTAAAGTGACTCTTAGGTTTTAA
AACGAAAATTCTTATTCTTGAGTAACTCTTTCCTGTAGGTCAGGTTGCTTTCTCAGGTATAGCATGAGGT
CGCTCTTATTGACCACACCTCTACCGGCATGCAAGCTTGGCGTAATCATGGTCATAGCTGTTTCCTGTGT
GAAATTGTTATCCGCTCACAATTCCACACAACATACGAGCCGGAAGCATAAAGTGTAAAGCCTGGGGTGC
CTAATGAGTGAGCTAACTCACATTAATTGCGTTGCGCTCACTGCCCGCTTTCCAGTCGGGAAACCTGTCG
TGCCAGCTGCATTAATGAATCGGCCAACGCGCGGGGAGAGGCGGTTTGCGTATTGGGCGCTCTTCCGCTT
CCTCGCTCACTGACTCGCTGCGCTCGGTCGTTCGGCTGCGGCGAGCGGTATCAGCTCACTCAAAGGCGGT
AATACGGTTATCCACAGAATCAGGGGATAACGCAGGAAAGAACATGTGAGCAAAAGGCCAGCAAAAGGCC
AGGAACCGTAAAAAGGCCGCGTTGCTGGCGTTTTTCCATAGGCTCCGCCCCCCTGACGAGCATCACAAAA
ATCGACGCTCAAGTCAGAGGTGGCGAAACCCGACAGGACTATAAAGATACCAGGCGTTTCCCCCTGGAAG
CTCCCTCGTGCGCTCTCCTGTTCCGACCCTGCCGCTTACCGGATACCTGTCCGCCTTTCTCCCTTCGGGA
AGCGTGGCGCTTTCTCATAGCTCACGCTGTAGGTATCTCAGTTCGGTGTAGGTCGTTCGCTCCAAGCTGG
GCTGTGTGCACGAACCCCCCGTTCAGCCCGACCGCTGCGCCTTATCCGGTAACTATCGTCTTGAGTCCAA
CCCGGTAAGACACGACTTATCGCCACTGGCAGCAGCCACTGGTAACAGGATTAGCAGAGCGAGGTATGTA
GGCGGTGCTACAGAGTTCTTGAAGTGGTGGCCTAACTACGGCTACACTAGAAGAACAGTATTTGGTATCT
GCGCTCTGCTGAAGCCAGTTACCTTCGGAAAAAGAGTTGGTAGCTCTTGATCCGGCAAACAAACCACCGC
TGGTAGCGGTGGTTTTTTTGTTTGCAAGCAGCAGATTACGCGCAGAAAAAAAGGATCTCAAGAAGATCCT
TTGATCTTTTCTACGGGGTCTGACGCTCAGTGGAACGAAAACTCACGTTAAGGGATTTTGGTCATGAGAT
TATCAAAAAGGATCTTCACCTAGATCCTTTTAAATTAAAAATGAAGTTTTAAATCAATCTAAAGTATATA
TGAGTAACCTGAGGCTATGGCAGGGCCTGCCGCCCCGACGTTGGCTGCGAGCCCTGGGCCTTCACCCGAA
CTTGGGGGGTGGGGTGGGGAAAAGGAAGAAACGCGGGCGTATTGGCCCCAATGGGGTCTCGGTGGGGTAT
CGACAGAGTGCCAGCCCTGGGACCGAACCCCGCGTTTATGAACAAACGACCCAACACCGTGCGTTTTATT
CTGTCTTTTTATTGCCGTCATAGCGCGGGTTCCTTCCGGTATTGTCTCCTTCCGTGTTTCAGTTAGCCTC
CCCCTAGGGTGGGCGAAGAACTCCAGCATGAGATCCCCGCGCTGGAGGATCATCCAGCCGGCGTCCCGGA
AAACGATTCCGAAGCCCAACCTTTCATAGAAGGCGGCGGTGGAATCGAAATCTCGTGATGGCAGGTTGGG
CGTCGCTTGGTCGGTCATTTCGAACCCCAGAGTCCCGCTCAGAAGAACTCGTCAAGAAGGCGATAGAAGG
CGATGCGCTGCGAATCGGGAGCGGCGATACCGTAAAGCACGAGGAAGCGGTCAGCCCATTCGCCGCCAAG
CTCTTCAGCAATATCACGGGTAGCCAACGCTATGTCCTGATAGCGGTCCGCCACACCCAGCCGGCCACAG
TCGATGAATCCAGAAAAGCGGCCATTTTCCACCATGATATTCGGCAAGCAGGCATCGCCATGAGTCACGA
CGAGATCCTCGCCGTCGGGCATGCTCGCCTTGAGCCTGGCGAACAGTTCGGCTGGCGCGAGCCCCTGATG
CTCTTCGTCCAGATCATCCTGATCGACAAGACCGGCTTCCATCCGAGTACGTGCTCGCTCGATGCGATGT
TTCGCTTGGTGGTCGAATGGGCAGGTAGCCGGATCAAGCGTATGCAGCCGCCGCATTGCATCAGCCATGA
TGGATACTTTCTCGGCAGGAGCAAGGTGAGATGACAGGAGATCCTGCCCCGGCACTTCGCCCAATAGCAG
CCAGTCCCTTCCCGCTTCAGTGACAACGTCGAGCACAGCTGCGCAAGGAACGCCCGTCGTGGCCAGCCAC
GATAGCCGCGCTGCCTCGTCTTGCAGTTCATTCAGGGCACCGGACAGGTCGGTCTTGACAAAAAGAACCG
GGCGCCCCTGCGCTGACAGCCGGAACACGGCGGCATCAGAGCAGCCGATTGTCTGTTGTGCCCAGTCATA
GCCGAATAGCCTCTCCACCCAAGCGGCCGGAGAACCTGCGTGCAATCCATCTTGTTCAATCATACTCTTC
CTTTTTCAATATTATTGAAGCATTTATCAGGGTTATTGTCTCATGAGCGGATACATATTTGAATGTATTT
AGAAAAATAAACAAATAGGGGTTCCGCGCACATTTCCCCGAAAAGTGCCACCTGAACGAAGCATCTGTGC
TTCATTTTGTAGAACAAAAATGCAACGCGAGAGCGCTAATTTTTCAAACAAAGAATCTGAGCTGCATTTT
TACAGAACAGAAATGCAACGCGAAAGCGCTATTTTACCAACGAAGAATCTGTGCTTCATTTTTGTAAAAC
AAAAATGCAACGCGAGAGCGCTAATTTTTCAAACAAAGAATCTGAGCTGCATTTTTACAGAACAGAAATG
CAACGCGAGAGCGCTATTTTACCAACAAAGAATCTATACTTCTTTTTTGTTCTACAAAAATGCATCCCGA
GAGCGCTATTTTTCTAACAAAGCATCTTAGATTACTTTTTTTCTCCTTTGTGCGCTCTATAATGCAGTCT
CTTGATAACTTTTTGCACTGTAGGTCCGTTAAGGTTAGAAGAAGGCTACTTTGGTGTCTATTTTCTCTTC
CATAAAAAAAGCCTGACTCCACTTCCCGCGTTTACTGATTACTAGCGAAGCTGCGGGTGCATTTTTTCAA
GATAAAGGCATCCCCGATTATATTCTATACCGATGTGGATTGCGCATACTTTGTGAACAGAAAGTGATAG
CGTTGATGATTCTTCATTGGTCAGAAAATTATGAACGGTTTCTTCTATTTTGTCTCTATATACTACGTAT
AGGAAATGTTTACATTTTCGTATTGTTTTCGATTCACTCTATGAATAGTTCTTACTACAATTTTTTTGTC
TAAAGAGTAATACTAGAGATAAACATAAAAAATGTAGAGGTCGAGTTTAGATGCAAGTTCAAGGAGCGAA
AGGTGGATGGGTAGGTTATATAGGGATATAGCACAGAGATATATAGCAAAGAGATACTTTTGAGCAATGT
TTGTGGAAGCGGTATTCGCAATATTTTAGTAGCTCGTTACAGTCCGGTGCGTTTTTGGTTTTTTGAAAGT
GCGTCTTCAGAGCGCTTTTGGTTTTCAAAAGCGCTCTGAAGTTCCTATACTTTCTAGAGAATAGGAACTT
CGGAATAGGAACTTCAAAGCGTTTCCGAAAACGAGCGCTTCCGAAAATGCAACGCGAGCTGCGCACATAC
AGCTCACTGTTCACGTCGCACCTATATCTGCGTGTTGCCTGTATATATATATACATGAGAAGAACGGCAT
AGTGCGTGTTTATGCTTAAATGCGTACTTATATGCGTCTATTTATGTAGGATGAAAGGTAGTCTAGTACC
TCCTGTGATATTATCCCATTCCATGCGGGGTATCGTATGCTTCCTTCAGCACTACCCTTTAGCTGTTCTA
TATGCTGCCACTCCTCAATTGGATTAGTCTCATCCTTCAATGCTATCATTTCCTTTGATATTGGATCATA
CTAAGAAACCATTATTATCATGACATTAACCTATAAAAATAGGCGTATCACGAGGCCCTTTCGTCTCGCG
CGTTTCGGTGATGACGGTGAAAACCTCTGACACATGCAGCTCCCGGAGACGGTCACAGCTTGTCTGTAAG
CGGATGCCGGGAGCAGACAAGCCCGTCAGGGCGCGTCAGCGGGTGTTGGCGGGTGTCGGGGCTGGCTTAA
CTATGCGGCATCAGAGCAGATTGTACTGAGAGTGCACCATAGATCAACGACATTACTATATATATAATAT
AGGAAGCATTTAATAGAACAGCATCGTAATATATGTGTACTTTGCAGTTATGACGCCAGATGGCAGTAGT
GGAAGATATTCTTTATTGAAAAATAGCTTGTCACCTTACGTACAATCTTGATCCGGAGCTTTTCTTTTTT
TGCCGATTAAGAATTAATTCGGTCGAAAAAAGAAAAGGAGAGGGCCAAGAGGGAGGGCATTGGTGACTAT
TGAGCACGTGAGTATACGTGATTAAGCACACAAAGGCAGCTTGGAGTATGTCTGTTATTAATTTCACAGG
TAGTTCTGGTCCATTGGTGAAAGTTTGCGGCTTGCAGAGCACAGAGGCCGCAGAATGTGCTCTAGATTCC
GATGCTGACTTGCTGGGTATTATATGTGTGCCCAATAGAAAGAGAACAATTGACCCGGTTATTGCAAGGA
AAATTTCAAGTCTTGTAAAAGCATATAAAAATAGTTCAGGCACTCCGAAATACTTGGTTGGCGTGTTTCG
TAATCAACCTAAGGAGGATGTTTTGGCTCTGGTCAATGATTACGGCATTGATATCGTCCAACTGCATGGA
GATGAGTCGTGGCAAGAATACCAAGAGTTCCTCGGTTTGCCAGTTATTAAAAGACTCGTATTTCCAAAAG
ACTGCAACATACTACTCAGTGCAGCTTCACAGAAACCTCATTCGTTTATTCCCTTGTTTGATTCAGAAGC
AGGTGGGACAGGTGAACTTTTGGATTGGAACTCGATTTCTGACTGGGTTGGAAGGCAAGAGAGCCCCGAA
AGCTTACATTTTATGTTAGCTGGTGGACTGACGCCAGAAAATGTTGGTGATGCGCTTAGATTAAATGGCG
TTATTGGTGTTGATGTAAGCGGAGGTGTGGAGACAAATGGTGTAAAAGACTCTAACAAAATAGCAAATTT
CGTCAAAAATGCTAAGAAATAGGTTATTACTGAGTAGTATTTATTTAAGTATTGTTTGTGCACTTGCCGA
TCTATGCGGTGTGAAATACCGCACAGATGCGTAAGGAGAAAATACCGCATCAGGAAATTGTAAGCGTTAA
TATTTTGTTAAAATTCGCGTTAAATTTTTGTTAAATCAGCTCATTTTTTAACCAATAGGCCGAAATCGGC
AAAATCCCTTATAAATCAAAAGAATAGACCGAGATAGGGT
[37 nt withheld, positions 7181-7217]
AAAGAACGTGGACTCCAACGTCAAAGG
[49 nt withheld, positions 7245-7293]
T
[91 nt withheld, positions 7295-7385]
G
[124 nt withheld, positions 7387-7510]
CCATTCGCCATTCAGGCTGCGCAACTGTTGGGAAGGGCGAT
