>Addgene plasmid #168338 | pTL104 | depositor partial sequence | sequence record 326438 | insert
GAATTCAAACAGAAAATTGTGATTCGCGTGGAAATGACCTGTGCCCGCCGTCGTACCACCGCAATGCAGC
TGGTTGCAGCCACCCCGGGTGTTGATAGCGTGGCCCTGGCAGGTGATGCACGCGATCAGCTGGTGGTGGT
GGGTCATGGTGTTGATCCTGTTCGTCTGGTGACCGCCCTGCGCAATAAAGTGGGTCCGGCCAATCTGCTG
CAGGTGGGTGCCGAAGCCAAAAAAGAAGGCGGCGGCGATAAAAAATAAGGATCC
